Addgene plasmid #38991: SCRIB
Purpose: Bacterial expression for structure determination; may not be full ORF
Depositing lab: Nicola Burgess-Brown. Depositing organization: University of Oxford.
Backbone
  Vector backbone: pNIC28-Bsa4
  Backbone manufacturer: SGC
  Vector type: Bacterial Expression
Growth in bacteria
  Bacterial resistance: Kanamycin, 50 μg/mL
  Growth temperature: 37°C
  Growth strain: Mach1
  Copy number: Low Copy
Gene/Insert
  Gene/Insert name: SCRIB1 (alt name: SCRIB variant N1)
  Species: H. sapiens (human)
  Insert size (bp): 382
  Mutation: codon-optimized
  GenBank ID: 23513
  Entrez Gene: SCRIB (a.k.a. CRIB1, SCRB1, SCRIB1, Vartul, oSCRIB)
  Tag / fusion protein: His Tev (N terminal on insert)
  Cloning method: Ligation Independent Cloning
  Sequencing primers: 5′ T7; 3′ T7-term
Terms and licenses: Academic/Nonprofit Terms; Industry Terms: Not Available to Industry
How to cite: SCRIB was a gift from Nicola Burgess-Brown (Addgene plasmid # 38991 ; http://n2t.net/addgene:38991 ; RRID:Addgene_38991)
