[The description below was written by a language model from this plasmid's Addgene catalogue record.]
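Description:
SCRIB is a bacterial expression plasmid built on the pNIC28-Bsa4 backbone from the SGC, made to produce a fragment of the human polarity protein Scribble (SCRIB, also known as SCRIB1 or Vartul) for structure determination. It is selected with kanamycin and recorded as low copy; the catalogue entry does not state the origin of replication, and no feature table is available to confirm individual backbone elements.

The insert, listed as SCRIB1 (SCRIB variant N1), is a codon-optimized human sequence of about 382 bp. This is far shorter than a complete SCRIB coding sequence, consistent with the depositor's note that the clone may not be the full ORF. It most likely encodes a single domain or short region chosen for crystallography or related structural work, but the record does not say which part of the protein it covers. The fragment was introduced by ligation-independent cloning and carries an N-terminal His tag followed by a TEV protease site. This arrangement allows the recombinant protein to be captured by immobilized metal affinity chromatography and the tag then to be cleaved off, leaving a near-native product.

The promoter is not named explicitly. However, the listed T7 and T7-terminator sequencing primers indicate that the insert lies between T7 promoter and terminator elements, which implies expression in an E. coli host that supplies T7 RNA polymerase. The construct is typically used to overexpress and purify the SCRIB fragment for structural and biophysical studies.
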