>Addgene plasmid #38991 | SCRIB | depositor partial sequence | sequence record 49049 | SCRIB sequence 382 bps
ATGCACCATCATCATCATCATTCTTCTGGTGTAGATCTGGGTACCGAGAACCTGTACTTCCAATCCATGG
AAGAACTGACCCTGACCATCCTGCGTCAGACCGGCGGCCTGGGCATTTCGATCGCCGGCGGCAAAGGTAG
TACCCCGTATAAAGGCGATGATGAAGGCATTTTTATCTCCCGTGTTAGCGAAGAAGGTCCGGCCGCTCGT
GCTGGTGTCCGCGTTGGGGATAAACTGCTGGAAGTTAACGGTGTGGCTCTGCAGGGCGCGGAGCATCATG
AGGCGGTGGAAGCGCTGCGTGGGGCGGGTACCGCCGTGCAAATGCGTGTCTGGCGCGAACGTGAAACCAG
CGTTTGACAGTAAAGGTGGATACGGATCCGAA
