>Addgene plasmid #38991 | SCRIB | addgene partial sequence | sequence record 52888 | T7 5'-TAATACGACTCACTATAGGG-3'
AATATTTTGTTTACTTTAAGAAGGAGATATACATATGCACCATCATCATCATCATTCTTCTGGTGTAGAT
CTGGGTACCGAGAACCTGTACTTCCAATCCATGGAAGAACTGACCCTGACCATCCTGCGTCAGACCGGCG
GCCTGGGCATTTCGATCGCCGGCGGCAAAGGTAGTACCCCGTATAAAGGCGATGATGAAGGCATTTTTAT
CTCCCGTGTTAGCGAAGAAGGTCCGGCCGCTCGTGCTGGTGTCCGCGTTGGGGATAAACTGCTGGAAGTT
AACGGTGTGGCTCTGCAGGGCGCGGAGCATCATGAGGCGGTGGAAGCGCTGCGTGGGGCGGGTACCGCCG
TGCAAATGCGTGTCTGGCGCGAACGTGAAACCAGCGTTTGACAGTAAAGGTGGATACGGATCCGAATTCG
AGCTCCGTCGACAAGCTTGCGGCCGCACTCGAGCACCACCACCACCACCACTGAGATCCGGCTGCTAACA
AAGCCCGAAAGGAAGCTGAGTTGGCTGCTGCCACCGCTGAGCAATAACTAGCATAACCCCTTGGGGCCTC
TAAACGGGTCTTGAGGGGTTTTTTGCTGAAAGGAGGAACTATATCCGGATTGGCGAATGGG
[124 nt withheld, positions 622-745]
C
[91 nt withheld, positions 747-837]
A
[41 nt withheld, positions 839-879]
