>Addgene plasmid #38991 | SCRIB | addgene partial sequence | sequence record 53315 | T7_term
CTCTTCGGCTTGTAGCAGCCGGATCTCAGTGGTGGTGGTGGTGGTGCTCGAGTGCGGCCGCAAGCTTGTC
GACGGAGCTCGAATTCGGATCCGTATCCACCTTTACTGTCAAACGCTGGTTTCACGTTCGCGCCAGACAC
GCATTTGCACGGCGGTACCCGCCCCACGCAGCGCTTCCACCGCCTCATGATGCTCCGCGCCCTGCAGAGC
CACACCGTTAACTTCCAGCAGTTTATCCCCAACGCGGACACCAGCACGAGCGGCCGGACCTTCTTCGCTA
ACACGGGAGATAAAAATGCCTTCATCATCGCCTTTATACGGGGTACTACCTTTGCCGCCGGCGATCGAAA
TGCCCAGGCCGCCGGTCTGACGCAGGATGGTCAGGGTCAGTTCTTCCATGGATTGGAAGTACAGGTTCTC
GGTACCCAGATCTACACCAGAAGAATGATGATGATGATGGTGCATATGTATATCTCCTTCTTAAAGTTAA
ACAAAATTATTTCTAGAGGGGAATTGTTATCCGCTCACAATTCCCCTATAGTGAGTCGTATTAATTTCGC
GGGATCGAGATCTCGATCCTCTACGCCGGACGCATCGTGGCCGGCATCACCGGCGCCACAGGTGCGGTTG
CTGGCGCCTATATCGCCGACATCACCGATGGGGAAGATCGGGCTCGCCACTTCGGGCTCATGAGCGCTTG
TTTCGGCGTGGGTATGGTGGCAGGCCCCGTGGCCGGGGGACTGTTGGGCGCCATCTCCTTGCATGCACCA
TTCCTTGCGGCGGCGGTGCTCAACGGCCTCAACCTACTACTGGGCTGCTTCCTAATGCAGGAGTCGCATA
AGGGAGAGCGTCGAGATCCCGGACACCATCGAATGGCGCAAAACCTTTCGCGGTATGGCATGGATAGCGC
CCGGGAAGAGAGTCAATTCAGGGTGGTGAATGTGAAAACCAGTAACGTTATACGAT
